>Addgene plasmid #1834 | pRET.IS.IRES-EGFP N2 | addgene partial sequence | sequence record 17034 | EGFP-C 5'-CATGGTCCTGCTGGAGTTCGTG-3'
GCTGTACAAGTAAAGCGCCAGCACAGTGGTCGAGCATGCATCTAGAGGGCCCGTTTAAACCCGCTGATCA
GCCTCGACTGTGCCTTCTAGTTGCCAGCCATCTGTTGTTTGCCCCTCCCCCGTGCCTTCCTTGACCCTGG
AAGGTGCCACTCCCACTGTCCTTTCCTAATAAAATGAGGAAATTGCATCGCATTGTCTGAGTAGGTGTCA
TTCTATTCTGGGGGGTGGGGTGGGGCAAGACAGCAAGGGGGAGGATTGGGAAGACAATAGCAGGCATGCT
GGGGATGCGGTGGGCTCTATGGCTTCTGAAGCGGAAAGAACCAGGGGCTGCATGACCAGGCTCAACTAAT
AAAGGATCCCTGCAGTCGAGCAGTGTGGTTTTCAAGAGGAAGCAAAAAGCCTCTCCACCCAGGCCTGGAA
TGTTTCCACCCAATGTCGAGCAATGTGGTTTTGCAAGAGGAAGCAAAAAGCCTCTCCACCCAGGCCTGGA
ATGCTTCCACCCAATGTCGAGCAAA
