[The description below was written by a language model from this plasmid's Addgene catalogue record.]
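Description:
pRET.IS.IRES-EGFP N2 is an empty-backbone retroviral gene-trap plasmid built on the pRET backbone, the original EGFP version of the RET ("removable exon trap") poly A-trap system, also described as a Type I vector. It is propagated in E. coli as a high-copy plasmid under ampicillin selection, and in mammalian cells integrants are selected with G418 through a neomycin resistance cassette. No feature table accompanies the record, so the exact order and coordinates of the elements, the origin of replication and the promoter identities are not stated; the depositor refers to a scanned map.

From the name, vector classification and depositor notes, the payload combines an IRES-EGFP reporter followed by a growth hormone polyadenylation signal (GHpA), a NEO cassette driven by a weak promoter, and an mRNA instability signal ("IS"). In a poly A-trap design, the selectable marker lacks its own functional poly A signal, so stable drug resistance depends on integration into a gene and capture of a downstream endogenous poly A site, while the IRES-EGFP reports expression of the trapped gene in living cells. The Cre/Lox classification fits the vector's stated aim of reversible gene disruption, with the integrated trap being removable by recombination.

The trap cassette lies in the opposite orientation to viral genome transcription. The N2 version lacks the cryptic poly A signal between EGFP and GHpA that prevents full-length viral RNA production in the sibling N1 version, so N2 is the form suited to virus production and infection. It carries an extra XbaI site in that region, making it poorly suited to transfection as a single XbaI fragment. The depositor notes modest achievable titers, attributed to the instability signal, and fewer G418-resistant colonies than later RET vectors with a strong NEO promoter.
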