Addgene plasmid #1834: pRET.IS.IRES-EGFP N2
Purpose: (Empty Backbone)
Depositing lab: Philip Leder. Depositing organization: Harvard Medical School. Publication: RET: a poly A-trap retrovirus vector for reversible disruption and expression monitoring of genes in living cells. Ishida Y, Leder P. Nucleic Acids Res 1999 Dec 15;27(24):e35. 10.1093/nar/27.24.e35 PubMed 10572187.
Backbone
  Vector backbone: pRET
  Vector type: Mammalian Expression, Retroviral, Cre/Lox
  Selectable markers: Neomycin (select with G418)
Growth in bacteria
  Bacterial resistance: Ampicillin, 100 μg/mL
  Growth temperature: 37°C
  Growth strain: DH5alpha
  Copy number: High Copy
Gene/Insert
  Gene/Insert name: None (alt names: retroviral RET construct; removable exon trap; Type I vector)
  Cloning method: Restriction Enzyme
  Sequencing primers: 5′ na
Terms and licenses: Academic/Nonprofit Terms; Industry Terms: Not Available to Industry
Depositor comments: See scanned map. This is the original RET-EGFP vector. The highest virus titer that can be obtained with this construct is ~4x10^4 cfu/ml: the mRNA instability signal seems to block transcription of the virus genome at least to some extent. There are two versions, N1 and N2. Version N1 contains two XbaI sites and can be used for transfection after isolation of the XbaI-XbaI fragment. However, N1 contains an additional cryptic poly A signal between EGFP and GHpA, and its orientation is the same as that of virus transcription (from right to left in the figure). This means that N1 can not be used for the virus production: a full-length virus RNA is not produced efficiently. In contrast, N2 does not have such a cryptic poly A signal and is suitable for virus production. However, N2 contains an additional XbaI site between EGFP and GHpA, making it very difficult to isolate all the essential components of the vector on a single XbaI-XbaI fragment. Because of a weak NEO promoter, the number of G418-resistant colonies obtained after transfection (N1) or infection (N2) is fewer than that generated by other RET vectors with a strong NEO promoter. (Leder #C-1011)
How to cite: pRET.IS.IRES-EGFP N2 was a gift from Philip Leder (Addgene plasmid # 1834 ; http://n2t.net/addgene:1834 ; RRID:Addgene_1834)
